>Addgene plasmid #19922 | pcDNA3-myc3-CUL4B | addgene partial sequence | sequence record 158170 | CMV-F 5'-CGCAAATGGGCGGTAGGCGTG-3'
CTACTAGAGAACCCACTGCTTACTGGCTTATCGAAATTAATACGACTCACTATAGGGAGACCCAAGCTAT
GGAGCAAAAGCTCATCTCAGAGGAAGATCTGGAATTAGAGCAAAAGCTCATCTCAGAGGAAGATCTGGAA
TTAGAGCAAAAGCTCATCTCAGAGGAAGATCTGGAATTCAGGATCCCTATGTCACAGTCATCTGGATCAG
GAGATGGGAATGATGATGAGGCTACTACCTCTAAAGACGGTGGTTTTTCTTCCCCCAGTCCCTCAGCTGC
TGCTGCTGCTCAGGAGGTCAGATCTGCCACTGATGGTAATACCAGCACCACTCCGCCCACCTCTGCCAAG
AAGAGAAAGTTAAACAGCAGCAGCAGTAGCAGCAGTAACAGTAGTAACGAGAGAGAAGACTTTGATTCCA
CCTCTTCCTCCTCTTCCACTCCTCCTTTACAACCCAGGGATTCGGCATCCCCTTCAACCTCGTCCTTCTG
CCTGGGGGTTTCAGTGGCTGCTTCCAGCCACGTACCGATACAGAAGAAGCTGCGTTTTGAAGACACCCTG
GAGTTTGTAGGGTTTGATGCGAAGATGGCTGAGGAATCCTCCTCCTCCTCCTCCTCATCTTCACCAACTG
CTGCAACATCTCAGCAGCAGCAACTTAAAAATAAGAGTATATTAATCTCTTCTGTGGCTTCGGTGCATCA
TGCAAACGGCCTAGCCAAATCTTCTACCACCGTCTCTAGCTTTGCTAACAGCAAACCTGGCTCTGCTAAG
AAGTTAGTGATCAAGAACTTTAAAGATAAGCCTAAATTACCAGAAAACTACACAGATGAAACCTGGCAAA
AACTGAAAGAAGCAGTGGAAGCTATTCAGAATAGTACTTCAATTAAGTACAATTTAGAAGAACTCTACCA
GGCTGTAGAAAATCTCTGTTCTTACAAGATTTCTGCAAACTTGTAC
