[The description below was written by a language model from this plasmid's Addgene catalogue record.]
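Description:
pcDNA3-myc3-CUL4B is a mammalian expression plasmid built on pcDNA3-myc3, a derivative of the Invitrogen pcDNA3 vector that carries three tandem myc epitopes upstream of the cloning site. The backbone is recorded as 5437 bp without insert. It is maintained in E. coli as a high-copy plasmid under ampicillin selection, and it carries a neomycin resistance marker so that stably transfected mammalian cells can be selected with G418. No feature table accompanies the record, so details such as the origin of replication and polyadenylation signals are not listed explicitly.

The insert is human Cullin 4B (CUL4B), recorded as about 4.4 kb and corresponding to the reference mRNA for this gene. It was introduced by restriction cloning, although the specific sites are not stated. Expression is driven by the CMV promoter, a strong constitutive promoter in most mammalian cell lines. The protein is produced with an N-terminal 3xmyc tag supplied by the backbone, which allows detection and immunoprecipitation with anti-myc antibodies without needing a CUL4B-specific reagent. T7 and SP6 sites flanking the insert are listed as sequencing primer positions.

CUL4B is a cullin scaffold subunit of cullin-RING E3 ubiquitin ligases. The associated publication concerns the DDB1-CUL4-ROC1 ligase and the WD40 protein FBW5 in ubiquitination of the tumour suppressor TSC2. The plasmid is therefore suited to transient or stable overexpression of tagged CUL4B for studying ligase complex assembly, binding partners and substrate ubiquitination in cultured mammalian cells.
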