Addgene plasmid #19922: pcDNA3-myc3-CUL4B
Depositing lab: Yue Xiong. Depositing organization: University of North Carolina at Chapel Hill. Publication: WD40 protein FBW5 promotes ubiquitination of tumor suppressor TSC2 by DDB1-CUL4-ROC1 ligase. Hu J, Zacharek S, He YJ, Lee H, Shumway S, Duronio RJ, Xiong Y. Genes Dev. 2008 Apr 1. 22(7):866-71. 10.1101/gad.1624008 PubMed 18381890.
Backbone
  Vector backbone: pcDNA3-myc3
  Backbone manufacturer: Invitrogen
  Backbone size w/o insert (bp): 5437
  Vector type: Mammalian Expression
  Selectable markers: Neomycin (select with G418)
Growth in bacteria
  Bacterial resistance: Ampicillin, 100 μg/mL
  Growth temperature: 37°C
  Growth strain: DH5alpha
  Copy number: High Copy
Gene/Insert
  Gene/Insert name: Cullin 4B (alt name: CUL4B)
  Species: H. sapiens (human)
  Insert size (bp): 4394
  GenBank ID: NM_003588
  Entrez Gene: CUL4B (a.k.a. CUL-4B, MRXHF2, MRXS15, MRXSC, SFM2)
  Promoter: CMV
  Tag / fusion protein: 3xmyc (N terminal on backbone)
  Cloning method: Restriction Enzyme; 5′ cloning site -- (not destroyed); 3′ cloning site -- (not destroyed)
  Sequencing primers: 5′ T7; 3′ SP6
Terms and licenses: Academic/Nonprofit Terms; Industry Terms: Not Available to Industry
How to cite: pcDNA3-myc3-CUL4B was a gift from Yue Xiong (Addgene plasmid # 19922 ; http://n2t.net/addgene:19922 ; RRID:Addgene_19922)
