LOCUS       Exported 8227 bp ds-DNA circular SYN 12-MAY-2021
DEFINITION  synthetic circular DNA
ACCESSION   .
VERSION     .
KEYWORDS    pcDNA3-myc3-CUL4B
SOURCE      synthetic DNA construct
  ORGANISM  synthetic DNA construct
REFERENCE   1 (bases 1 to 8227)
  AUTHORS   Hu J, Zacharek S, He YJ, Lee H, Shumway S, Duronio RJ, Xiong Y
  TITLE     WD40 protein FBW5 promotes ubiquitination of tumor suppressor TSC2
            by DDB1-CUL4-ROC1 ligase.
  JOURNAL   Genes Dev. 2008 Apr 1. 22(7):866-71.
  PUBMED    18381890
REFERENCE   2 (bases 1 to 8227)
  AUTHORS   .
  TITLE     Direct Submission
  JOURNAL   Exported May 12, 2021 from SnapGene Server 1.1.58
            http://www.snapgene.com
FEATURES             Location/Qualifiers
     source          1..8227
                     /organism="synthetic DNA construct"
                     /mol_type="other DNA"
     primer_bind     complement(11..28)
                     /label=L4440
                     /note="L4440 vector, forward primer"
     rep_origin      complement(182..770)
                     /direction=LEFT
                     /label=ori
                     /note="high-copy-number ColE1/pMB1/pBR322/pUC origin of
                     replication"
     primer_bind     complement(262..281)
                     /label=pBR322ori-F
                     /note="pBR322 origin, forward primer"
     CDS             complement(941..1801)
                     /codon_start=1
                     /gene="bla"
                     /product="beta-lactamase"
                     /label=AmpR
                     /note="confers resistance to ampicillin, carbenicillin, and
                     related antibiotics"
                     /translation="MSIQHFRVALIPFFAAFCLPVFAHPETLVKVKDAEDQLGARVGYI
                     ELDLNSGKILESFRPEERFPMMSTFKVLLCGAVLSRIDAGQEQLGRRIHYSQNDLVEYS
                     PVTEKHLTDGMTVRELCSAAITMSDNTAANLLLTTIGGPKELTAFLHNMGDHVTRLDRW
                     EPELNEAIPNDERDTTMPVAMATTLRKLLTGELLTLASRQQLIDWMEADKVAGPLLRSA
                     LPAGWFIADKSGAGERGSRGIIAALGPDGKPSRIVVIYTTGSQATMDERNRQIAEIGAS
                     LIKHW"
     primer_bind     1564..1583
                     /label=Amp-R
                     /note="Ampicillin resistance gene, reverse primer"
     promoter        complement(1802..1906)
                     /gene="bla"
                     /label=AmpR promoter
     primer_bind     complement(1981..2000)
                     /label=pRS-marker
                     /note="pRS vectors, use to sequence yeast selectable
                     marker"
     enhancer        2172..2551
                     /label=CMV enhancer
                     /note="human cytomegalovirus immediate early enhancer"
     promoter        2552..2755
                     /label=CMV promoter
                     /note="human cytomegalovirus (CMV) immediate early
                     promoter"
     primer_bind     2706..2726
                     /label=CMV-F
                     /note="Human CMV immediate early promoter, forward primer"
     primer_bind     2800..2819
                     /label=T7
                     /note="T7 promoter, forward primer"
     promoter        2800..2818
                     /label=T7 promoter
                     /note="promoter for bacteriophage T7 RNA polymerase"
     CDS             2834..2863
                     /codon_start=1
                     /product="Myc (human c-Myc proto-oncogene) epitope tag"
                     /label=Myc
                     /translation="EQKLISEEDL"
     CDS             2870..2899
                     /codon_start=1
                     /product="Myc (human c-Myc proto-oncogene) epitope tag"
                     /label=Myc
                     /translation="EQKLISEEDL"
     CDS             2906..2935
                     /codon_start=1
                     /product="Myc (human c-Myc proto-oncogene) epitope tag"
                     /label=Myc
                     /translation="EQKLISEEDL"
     promoter        complement(5717..5735)
                     /label=SP6 promoter
                     /note="promoter for bacteriophage SP6 RNA polymerase"
     primer_bind     complement(5718..5735)
                     /label=SP6
                     /note="SP6 promoter, forward primer"
     primer_bind     complement(5755..5772)
                     /label=BGH-rev
                     /note="Bovine growth hormone terminator, reverse primer.
                     Also called BGH reverse"
     polyA_signal    5761..5985
                     /label=bGH poly(A) signal
                     /note="bovine growth hormone polyadenylation signal"
     rep_origin      6031..6459
                     /direction=RIGHT
                     /label=f1 ori
                     /note="f1 bacteriophage origin of replication; arrow
                     indicates direction of (+) strand synthesis"
     primer_bind     complement(6118..6137)
                     /label=F1ori-R
                     /note="F1 origin, reverse primer"
     primer_bind     6328..6349
                     /label=F1ori-F
                     /note="F1 origin, forward primer"
     primer_bind     complement(6468..6488)
                     /label=pBABE 3'
                     /note="SV40 enhancer, reverse primer for pBABE vectors"
     promoter        6473..6802
                     /label=SV40 promoter
                     /note="SV40 enhancer and early promoter"
     rep_origin      6653..6788
                     /label=SV40 ori
                     /note="SV40 origin of replication"
     primer_bind     6715..6734
                     /label=SV40pro-F
                     /note="SV40 promoter/origin, forward primer"
     CDS             6869..7663
                     /codon_start=1
                     /gene="aph(3')-II (or nptII)"
                     /product="aminoglycoside phosphotransferase from Tn5"
                     /label=NeoR/KanR
                     /note="confers resistance to neomycin, kanamycin, and G418
                     (Geneticin(R))"
                     /translation="MIEQDGLHAGSPAAWVERLFGYDWAQQTIGCSDAAVFRLSAQGRP
                     VLFVKTDLSGALNELQDEAARLSWLATTGVPCAAVLDVVTEAGRDWLLLGEVPGQDLLS
                     SHLAPAEKVSIMADAMRRLHTLDPATCPFDHQAKHRIERARTRMEAGLVDQDDLDEEHQ
                     GLAPAELFARLKARMPDGEDLVVTHGDACLPNIMVENGRFSGFIDCGRLGVADRYQDIA
                     LATRDIAEELGGEWADRFLVLYGIAAPDSQRIAFYRLLDEFF"
     primer_bind     complement(6923..6942)
                     /label=Neo-R
                     /note="Neomycin resistance gene, reverse primer"
     primer_bind     7533..7552
                     /label=Neo-F
                     /note="Neomycin resistance gene, forward primer"
     polyA_signal    7837..7958
                     /label=SV40 poly(A) signal
                     /note="SV40 polyadenylation signal"
     primer_bind     complement(7874..7893)
                     /label=SV40pA-R
                     /note="SV40 polyA, reverse primer"
     primer_bind     7928..7947
                     /label=EBV-rev
                     /note="SV40 polyA terminator, reverse primer"
     primer_bind     complement(8007..8023)
                     /label=M13 rev
                     /note="common sequencing primer, one of multiple similar
                     variants"
     primer_bind     complement(8007..8023)
                     /label=M13 Reverse
                     /note="In lacZ gene. Also called M13-rev"
     primer_bind     complement(8020..8042)
                     /label=M13/pUC Reverse
                     /note="In lacZ gene"
     protein_bind    8031..8047
                     /label=lac operator
                     /bound_moiety="lac repressor encoded by lacI"
                     /note="The lac repressor binds to the lac operator to
                     inhibit transcription in E. coli. This inhibition can be
                     relieved by adding lactose or
                     isopropyl-beta-D-thiogalactopyranoside (IPTG)."
     promoter        complement(8055..8085)
                     /label=lac promoter
                     /note="promoter for the E. coli lac operon"
     protein_bind    8100..8121
                     /label=CAP binding site
                     /bound_moiety="E. coli catabolite activator protein"
                     /note="CAP binding activates transcription in the presence
                     of cAMP."
ORIGIN
        1 cttccgcttc ctcgctcact gactcgctgc gctcggtcgt tcggctgcgg cgagcggtat
       61 cagctcactc aaaggcggta atacggttat ccacagaatc aggggataac gcaggaaaga
      121 acatgtgagc aaaaggccag caaaaggcca ggaaccgtaa aaaggccgcg ttgctggcgt
      181 ttttccatag gctccgcccc cctgacgagc atcacaaaaa tcgacgctca agtcagaggt
      241 ggcgaaaccc gacaggacta taaagatacc aggcgtttcc ccctggaagc tccctcgtgc
      301 gctctcctgt tccgaccctg ccgcttaccg gatacctgtc cgcctttctc ccttcgggaa
      361 gcgtggcgct ttctcatagc tcacgctgta ggtatctcag ttcggtgtag gtcgttcgct
      421 ccaagctggg ctgtgtgcac gaaccccccg ttcagcccga ccgctgcgcc ttatccggta
      481 actatcgtct tgagtccaac ccggtaagac acgacttatc gccactggca gcagccactg
      541 gtaacaggat tagcagagcg aggtatgtag gcggtgctac agagttcttg aagtggtggc
      601 ctaactacgg ctacactaga agaacagtat ttggtatctg cgctctgctg aagccagtta
      661 ccttcggaaa aagagttggt agctcttgat ccggcaaaca aaccaccgct ggtagcggtg
      721 gtttttttgt ttgcaagcag cagattacgc gcagaaaaaa aggatctcaa gaagatcctt
      781 tgatcttttc tacggggtct gacgctcagt ggaacgaaaa ctcacgttaa gggattttgg
      841 tcatgagatt atcaaaaagg atcttcacct agatcctttt aaattaaaaa tgaagtttta
      901 aatcaatcta aagtatatat gagtaaactt ggtctgacag ttaccaatgc ttaatcagtg
      961 aggcacctat ctcagcgatc tgtctatttc gttcatccat agttgcctga ctccccgtcg
     1021 tgtagataac tacgatacgg gagggcttac catctggccc cagtgctgca atgataccgc
     1081 gagacccacg ctcaccggct ccagatttat cagcaataaa ccagccagcc ggaagggccg
     1141 agcgcagaag tggtcctgca actttatccg cctccatcca gtctattaat tgttgccggg
     1201 aagctagagt aagtagttcg ccagttaata gtttgcgcaa cgttgttgcc attgctacag
     1261 gcatcgtggt gtcacgctcg tcgtttggta tggcttcatt cagctccggt tcccaacgat
     1321 caaggcgagt tacatgatcc cccatgttgt gcaaaaaagc ggttagctcc ttcggtcctc
     1381 cgatcgttgt cagaagtaag ttggccgcag tgttatcact catggttatg gcagcactgc
     1441 ataattctct tactgtcatg ccatccgtaa gatgcttttc tgtgactggt gagtactcaa
     1501 ccaagtcatt ctgagaatag tgtatgcggc gaccgagttg ctcttgcccg gcgtcaatac
     1561 gggataatac cgcgccacat agcagaactt taaaagtgct catcattgga aaacgttctt
     1621 cggggcgaaa actctcaagg atcttaccgc tgttgagatc cagttcgatg taacccactc
     1681 gtgcacccaa ctgatcttca gcatctttta ctttcaccag cgtttctggg tgagcaaaaa
     1741 caggaaggca aaatgccgca aaaaagggaa taagggcgac acggaaatgt tgaatactca
     1801 tactcttcct ttttcaatat tattgaagca tttatcaggg ttattgtctc atgagcggat
     1861 acatatttga atgtatttag aaaaataaac aaataggggt tccgcgcaca tttccccgaa
     1921 aagtgccacc tgacgtcgac ggatcgggag atctcccgat cccctatggt gcactctcag
     1981 tacaatctgc tctgatgccg catagttaag ccagtatctg ctccctgctt gtgtgttgga
     2041 ggtcgctgag tagtgcgcga gcaaaattta agctacaaca aggcaaggct tgaccgacaa
     2101 ttgcatgaag aatctgctta gggttaggcg ttttgcgctg cttcgcgatg tacgggccag
     2161 atatacgcgt tgacattgat tattgactag ttattaatag taatcaatta cggggtcatt
     2221 agttcatagc ccatatatgg agttccgcgt tacataactt acggtaaatg gcccgcctgg
     2281 ctgaccgccc aacgaccccc gcccattgac gtcaataatg acgtatgttc ccatagtaac
     2341 gccaataggg actttccatt gacgtcaatg ggtggagtat ttacggtaaa ctgcccactt
     2401 ggcagtacat caagtgtatc atatgccaag tacgccccct attgacgtca atgacggtaa
     2461 atggcccgcc tggcattatg cccagtacat gaccttatgg gactttccta cttggcagta
     2521 catctacgta ttagtcatcg ctattaccat ggtgatgcgg ttttggcagt acatcaatgg
     2581 gcgtggatag cggtttgact cacggggatt tccaagtctc caccccattg acgtcaatgg
     2641 gagtttgttt tggcaccaaa atcaacggga ctttccaaaa tgtcgtaaca actccgcccc
     2701 attgacgcaa atgggcggta ggcgtgtacg gtgggaggtc tatataagca gagctctctg
     2761 gctaactaga gaacccactg cttactggct tatcgaaatt aatacgactc actataggga
     2821 gacccaagct atggagcaaa agctcatctc agaggaagat ctggaattag agcaaaagct
     2881 catctcagag gaagatctgg aattagagca aaagctcatc tcagaggaag atctggaatt
     2941 caggatccct atgtcacagt catctggatc aggagatggg aatgatgatg aggctactac
     3001 ctctaaagac ggtggttttt cttcccccag tccctcagct gctgctgctg ctcaggaggt
     3061 cagatctgcc actgatggta ataccagcac cactccgccc acctctgcca agaagagaaa
     3121 gttaaacagc agcagcagta gcagcagtaa cagtagtaac gagagagaag actttgattc
     3181 cacctcttcc tcctcttcca ctcctccttt acaacccagg gattcggcat ccccttcaac
     3241 ctcgtccttc tgcctggggg tttcagtggc tgcttccagc cacgtaccga tacagaagaa
     3301 gctgcgtttt gaagacaccc tggagtttgt agggtttgat gcgaagatgg ctgaggaatc
     3361 ctcctcctcc tcctcctcat cttcaccaac tgctgcaaca tctcagcagc agcaacttaa
     3421 aaataagagt atattaatct cttctgtggc ttcggtgcat catgcaaacg gcctagccaa
     3481 atcttctacc accgtctcta gctttgctaa cagcaaacct ggctctgcta agaagttagt
     3541 gatcaagaac tttaaagata agcctaaatt accagaaaac tacacagatg aaacctggca
     3601 aaaactgaaa gaagcagtgg aagctattca gaatagtact tcaattaagt acaatttaga
     3661 agaactctac caggctgtag aaaatctctg ttcttacaag atttctgcaa acttgtacaa
     3721 acagctgaga cagatctgcg aagatcacat caaagcacag attcatcaat tcagagagga
     3781 ttcattggat agcgttcttt ttttaaagaa gattgataga tgctggcaaa accattgcag
     3841 acaaatgatc atgatcagga gcattttttt gtttctggat agaacttacg ttcttcagaa
     3901 ttcaatgcta ccctccattt gggacatggg actggagtta tttagggctc atattataag
     3961 tgatcagaaa gtgcagaata agacaattga tggcattctt ctcttgattg agagggaaag
     4021 gaatggtgaa gcaattgata gaagtttact tcgaagcctt ttaagcatgc tgtctgattt
     4081 gcaaatttat caagattctt ttgaacaacg atttttggaa gaaactaacc ggctctatgc
     4141 agctgaaggc caaaaattaa tgcaagaaag agaggttcct gaatatctac atcatgttaa
     4201 caaacgtcta gaagaagaag cagacagact tattacttac ttagatcaga ccacccagaa
     4261 gtcattaatt gctactgtag aaaaacaact tctaggtgaa cacttaacag caattcttca
     4321 gaaaggttta aataacctcc ttgatgaaaa ccgaattcaa gatttgtctc ttctgtatca
     4381 gctcttcagt agagttcgag gtggagttca ggttcttttg cagcagtgga tcgaatatat
     4441 caaggcattt ggcagcacta ttgtaattaa tcctgaaaaa gataaaacca tggttcaaga
     4501 attgctggat tttaaagata aggttgacca tataattgat atctgctttc tgaagaatga
     4561 gaaatttatc aatgccatga aagaagcatt tgaaacgttc attaacaaaa gaccaaataa
     4621 accagctgaa cttatagcta agtatgtaga ttcaaaactt cgtgcaggca acaaagaagc
     4681 tacagatgaa gaacttgaga aaatgttgga taaaattatg atcatattta gatttatcta
     4741 tggcaaggat gtttttgagg ccttctataa gaaagattta gccaagcgcc tgttagtcgg
     4801 aaagagtgca tctgtagatg ctgaaaaatc aatgctgtcc aaacttaaac atgaatgcgg
     4861 agctgctttc accagcaaac ttgaaggaat gtttaaagac atggaacttt ctaaagacat
     4921 catgattcag ttcaaacagt atatgcagaa tcagaatgtt ccgggaaata ttgagttaac
     4981 tgtgaatatc ctgacaatgg gctattggcc gacatatgtg cctatggaag ttcatttacc
     5041 accagagatg gtaaaacttc aggagatttt caagacattt tacctaggca aacatagtgg
     5101 caggaaactt cagtggcagt caaccatagg acactgtgtg ttaaaagcag aatttaaaga
     5161 gggtaaaaag gaactccagg tctctctttt tcaaacactg gtgctgctaa tgtttaatga
     5221 gggagaggag ttcagtttag aagagatcaa gcaggcaact ggaatagagg atggagagtt
     5281 aaggagaaca ctgcagtcat tagcctgtgg caaagctaga gttctggcga aaaatccaaa
     5341 gggcaaagac attgaagatg gtgacaagtt catttgtaat gatgatttca aacataaact
     5401 tttcaggata aagatcaatc aaatccagat gaaagaaacg gttgaagaac aagcaagcac
     5461 tacagaaaga gtatttcaag acagacagta tcaaattgat gctgcaattg ttcgaattat
     5521 gaagatgaga aagacactta gccacaatct ccttgtttca gaagtgtaca accagttgaa
     5581 atttccagta aagcctgctg atcttaagaa gagaatagaa tctttaattg accgggacta
     5641 catggaaaga gataaagaaa atccaaacca gtacaactat attgcatagc tcgagcatgc
     5701 atctagaggg ccctattcta tagtgtcacc taaatgctag agctcgctga tcagcctcga
     5761 ctgtgccttc tagttgccag ccatctgttg tttgcccctc ccccgtgcct tccttgaccc
     5821 tggaaggtgc cactcccact gtcctttcct aataaaatga ggaaattgca tcgcattgtc
     5881 tgagtaggtg tcattctatt ctggggggtg gggtggggca ggacagcaag ggggaggatt
     5941 gggaagacaa tagcaggcat gctggggatg cggtgggctc tatggcttct gaggcggaaa
     6001 gaaccagctg gggctctagg gggtatcccc nnnnnnnnnn nnnnnnnnnn nnnnnnnnnn
     6061 nnnnnnnnnn nnnnnnnnnn nnnnnnnnnn nnnnnnnnnn nnnnnnnnnn nnnnnnnnnn
     6121 nnnnnnnnnn nnnnnnnnnn nnnnnnnnnn nnnncnnnnn nnnnnnnnnn nnnnnnnnnn
     6181 nnnnnnnnnn nnnnnnnnnn nnnnnnnnnn nnnnnnnnnn nnnnnnnnnn nnnnnnnnnn
     6241 nnnnnnannn nnnnnnnnnn nnnnnnnnnn nnnnnnnnnn nnnnnnnnnn nnnnnncctt
     6301 tgacgttgga gtccacgttc tttaatagtg gactcttgtt ccaaactgga acaacactca
     6361 accctatctc ggtctattct tttgatttat aagggatttt gccgatttcg gcctattggt
     6421 taaaaaatga gctgatttaa caaaaattta acgcgaatta attctgtgga atgtgtgtca
     6481 gttagggtgt ggaaagtccc caggctcccc agcaggcaga agtatgcaaa gcatgcatct
     6541 caattagtca gcaaccaggt gtggaaagtc cccaggctcc ccagcaggca gaagtatgca
     6601 aagcatgcat ctcaattagt cagcaaccat agtcccgccc ctaactccgc ccatcccgcc
     6661 cctaactccg cccagttccg cccattctcc gccccatggc tgactaattt tttttattta
     6721 tgcagaggcc gaggccgcct ctgcctctga gctattccag aagtagtgag gaggcttttt
     6781 tggaggccta ggcttttgca aaaagctccc gggagcttgt atatccattt tcggatctga
     6841 tcaagagaca ggatgaggat cgtttcgcat gattgaacaa gatggattgc acgcaggttc
     6901 tccggccgct tgggtggaga ggctattcgg ctatgactgg gcacaacaga caatcggctg
     6961 ctctgatgcc gccgtgttcc ggctgtcagc gcaggggcgc ccggttcttt ttgtcaagac
     7021 cgacctgtcc ggtgccctga atgaactgca ggacgaggca gcgcggctat cgtggctggc
     7081 cacgacgggc gttccttgcg cagctgtgct cgacgttgtc actgaagcgg gaagggactg
     7141 gctgctattg ggcgaagtgc cggggcagga tctcctgtca tctcaccttg ctcctgccga
     7201 gaaagtatcc atcatggctg atgcaatgcg gcggctgcat acgcttgatc cggctacctg
     7261 cccattcgac caccaagcga aacatcgcat cgagcgagca cgtactcgga tggaagccgg
     7321 tcttgtcgat caggatgatc tggacgaaga gcatcagggg ctcgcgccag ccgaactgtt
     7381 cgccaggctc aaggcgcgca tgcccgacgg cgaggatctc gtcgtgaccc atggcgatgc
     7441 ctgcttgccg aatatcatgg tggaaaatgg ccgcttttct ggattcatcg actgtggccg
     7501 gctgggtgtg gcggaccgct atcaggacat agcgttggct acccgtgata ttgctgaaga
     7561 gcttggcggc gaatgggctg accgcttcct cgtgctttac ggtatcgccg ctcccgattc
     7621 gcagcgcatc gccttctatc gccttcttga cgagttcttc tgagcgggac tctggggttc
     7681 gaaatgaccg accaagcgac gcccaacctg ccatcacgag atttcgattc caccgccgcc
     7741 ttctatgaaa ggttgggctt cggaatcgtt ttccgggacg ccggctggat gatcctccag
     7801 cgcggggatc tcatgctgga gttcttcgcc caccccaact tgtttattgc agcttataat
     7861 ggttacaaat aaagcaatag catcacaaat ttcacaaata aagcattttt ttcactgcat
     7921 tctagttgtg gtttgtccaa actcatcaat gtatcttatc atgtctgtat accgtcgacc
     7981 tctagctaga gcttggcgta atcatggtca tagctgtttc ctgtgtgaaa ttgttatccg
     8041 ctcacaattc cacacaacat acgagccgga agcataaagt gtaaagcctg gggtgcctaa
     8101 tgagtgagct aactcacatt aattgcgttg cgctcactgc ccgctttcca gtcgggaaac
     8161 ctgtcgtgcc agctgcatta atgaatcggc caacgcgcgg ggagaggcgg tttgcgtatt
     8221 gggcgct
//
